Addgene plasmid #183216: pAC11009-pCR8-sgRNA-20xPBSc
Purpose: Expression cloning vector for sgRNA-20xPBSc
Depositing lab: Albert Cheng. Depositing organization: Jackson Laboratory. Publication: CRISPR-mediated multiplexed live cell imaging of nonrepetitive genomic loci with one guide RNA per locus. Clow PA, Du M, Jillette N, Taghbalout A, Zhu JJ, Cheng AW. Nat Commun. 2022 Apr 6;13(1):1871. doi: 10.1038/s41467-022-29343-z. PubMed 35387989.
Backbone
  Vector backbone: pCR8GWTOPO
  Backbone manufacturer: Invitrogen
  Vector type: Mammalian Expression, CRISPR
Growth in bacteria
  Bacterial resistance: Chloramphenicol and Spectinomycin, 25 & 50 μg/mL
  Growth temperature: 30°C
  Growth strain: ccdB Survival
  Copy number: Unknown
Gene/Insert
  Gene/Insert name: sgRNA-20xPBSc
  Species: Synthetic
Terms and licenses: Academic/Nonprofit Terms; Industry Terms: Not Available to Industry
Depositor comments: Please visit https://www.biorxiv.org/content/10.1101/2020.03.03.974923v2.full for bioRxiv preprint.
How to cite: pAC11009-pCR8-sgRNA-20xPBSc was a gift from Albert Cheng (Addgene plasmid # 183216)
