[The description below was written by a language model from this plasmid's Addgene catalogue record and pLannotate feature annotations shown in this document.]
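Description:
pAC11009-pCR8-sgRNA-20xPBSc is a 4.9 kb Gateway entry-type plasmid built on the Invitrogen pCR8/GW/TOPO backbone, catalogued as a mammalian expression and CRISPR vector and intended as a cloning vector for guide RNAs carrying a 20xPBSc extension. It replicates in E. coli from a high-copy ColE1/pUC-type origin and carries the backbone's aadA gene for spectinomycin/streptomycin resistance. Because it also contains an intact ccdB toxin gene, it must be maintained in a ccdB-tolerant strain, and the record lists dual chloramphenicol and spectinomycin selection.

The payload lies between attL1 and attL2 sites, so the whole cassette can be moved into attR destination vectors by an LR reaction. Within this interval a human U6 RNA polymerase III promoter is followed by a reverse-oriented stuffer comprising ccdB, a ccdA fragment and a chloramphenicol acetyltransferase gene with lac UV5 and cat promoter elements. Next comes a Streptococcus pyogenes tracrRNA-derived sgRNA scaffold. This layout suggests that a user's spacer sequence replaces the ccdB/CmR stuffer, with loss of the toxin providing counterselection for correct clones, although the record does not state the cloning sites or method.

The roughly 280 nt between the scaffold and attL2 carries no annotation. It is presumably where the 20xPBSc array named in the insert field resides, though neither its position nor the meaning of PBSc is given. The associated publication title concerns CRISPR-mediated multiplexed live-cell imaging of nonrepetitive genomic loci using one guide RNA per locus, which fits an sgRNA carrying a repeated appended motif. rrnB T1/T2 terminators, a T7 promoter, and lacI, lacZα and GmR fragments are backbone remnants.
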