Features (pLannotate 1.2.2; 18 found; start..end, strand, type, name):
    121..213     +  CDS            lacI (fragment): lac repressor; lacI; The lac repressor binds to the lac operator to inhibit transcription in E. coli. This inhibition can be relieved by adding lactose or isopropyl-β-D-thiogalactopyranoside (IPTG).
    268..295     -  terminator     rrnB T2 terminator: transcription terminator T2 from the E. coli rrnB gene
    387..473     -  terminator     rrnB T1 terminator: Escherichia coli rrnB; transcription terminator T1 from the E. coli rrnB gene
    517..553     -  CDS            lacZα (fragment): LacZα fragment of β-galactosidase; lacZ fragment
    569..668     +  protein_bind   attL1: mutant version of attL; recombination site for the Gateway® LR reaction LR Clonase™
    683..923     +  promoter       U6 promoter: RNA polymerase III promoter for human U6 snRNA
    983..1285    -  CDS            ccdB: CCDB_ECOLI - Also known as G, letB, letD. Experimental evidence at protein level: Swiss-Prot protein existence level 1. Toxic component of a type II toxin-antitoxin (TA) system, functioning in plasmid maintainence. Responsible for the post- segregational killing (PSK) of plasmid-free cells, also referred to as a plasmid addiction system. Half-life of over 2 hours. Cell killing by CcdB is accompanied by filamentation, defects in chromosome and plasmid segregation, defects in cell division, formation of anucleate cells, decreased DNA synthesis and plasmid loss. Interferes with the activity of DN
   1290..1448    -  CDS            ccdA (fragment): CCDA_ECO57 - Also known as H, letA. Experimental evidence at protein level: Swiss-Prot protein existence level 1. Antitoxin component of a type II toxin-antitoxin (TA) system which inhibits the post-segregational killing (PSK) of plasmid-free cells, also referred to as a plasmid addiction system. Binds to and blocks the activity of CcdB; will also remove bound CcdB protein from the CcdB-GyrA complex by forming a CcdA-CcdB complex, a process termed rejuvenation. Functions as a transcriptional corepressor for the ccdAB operon, repression also requires CcdB (By similarity). From Escherichia coli
   1627..2286    -  CDS            CmR: chloramphenicol acetyltransferase; cat; confers resistance to chloramphenicol
   2287..2316    -  promoter       cat promoter (fragment): promoter of the E. coli cat gene encoding chloramphenicol acetyltransferase
   2340..2370    -  promoter       lac UV5 promoter: E. coli lac promoter with an "up" mutation
   2421..2488    +  misc_RNA       tracrRNA (fragment): trans-activating CRISPR RNA for the Streptococcus pyogenes CRISPR/Cas9 system
   2766..2865    -  protein_bind   attL2: mutant version of attL; recombination site for the Gateway® LR reaction LR Clonase™
   2883..2901    -  promoter       T7 promoter: promoter for bacteriophage T7 RNA polymerase
   3091..3114    +  promoter       Pc promoter (fragment): intI1 (promoter lies within the coding sequence); class 1 integron promoter
   3290..3346    +  CDS            GmR (fragment): gentamycin acetyltransferase; aacC1; confers resistance to gentamycin
   3353..4144    +  CDS            SmR: aminoglycoside adenylyltransferase (Murphy, 1985); aadA; confers resistance to spectinomycin and streptomycin
   4237..4825    +  rep_origin     ori: high-copy-number ColE1/pMB1/pBR322/pUC origin of replication
>Addgene plasmid #183216 | pAC11009-pCR8-sgRNA-20xPBSc | addgene full sequence | sequence record 360252 | Addgene NGS Result
CTTTCCTGCGTTATCCCCTGATTCTGTGGATAACCGTATTACCGCCTTTGAGTGAGCTGATACCGCTCGC
CGCAGCCGAACGACCGAGCGCAGCGAGTCAGTGAGCGAGGAAGCGGAAGAGCGCCCAATACGCAAACCGC
CTCTCCCCGCGCGTTGGCCGATTCATTAATGCAGCTGGCACGACAGGTTTCCCGACTGGAAAGCGGGCAG
TGAGCGCAACGCAATTAATACGCGTACCGCTAGCCAGGAAGAGTTTGTAGAAACGCAAAAAGGCCATCCG
TCAGGATGGCCTTCTGCTTAGTTTGATGCCTGGCAGTTTATGGCGGGCGTCCTGCCCGCCACCCTCCGGG
CCGTTGCTTCACAACGATCAAATCCGCTCCCGGCGGATTTGTCCTACTCAGGAGAGCGTTCACCGACAAA
CAACAGATAAAACGAAAGGCCCAGTATTCCGACTGAGCCTTTCGTTTTATTTGATGCCTGGCAGTTCCCT
ACTCTCGCGTTAACGCTAGCATGGATGTTTTCCCAGTCACGACGTTGTAAAACGACGGCCAGTCTTAAGC
TCGGGCCCCAAATAATGATTTTATTTTGACTGATAGTGACCTGTTCGTTGCAACAAATTGATGAGCAATG
CTTTTTTATAATGCCAACTTTGTACAAAAAAGCAGGCTCCGAATTCACCGGTGAGGGCCTATTTCCCATG
ATTCCTTCATATTTGCATATACGATACAAGGCTGTTAGAGAGATAATTGGAATTAATTTGACTGTAAACA
CAAAGATATTAGTACAAAATACGTGACGTAGAAAGTAATAATTTCTTGGGTAGTTTGCAGTTTTAAAATT
ATGTTTTAAAATGGACTATCATATGCTTACCGTAACTTGAAAGTATTTCGATTTCTTGGCTTTATATATC
TTGTGGAAAGGACGAAACACCGGGTCTTCGTCGACCTGCAGACTGGCTGTGTATAAGGGAGCCTGACATT
TATATTCCCCAGAACATCAGGTTAATGGCGTTTTTGATGTCATTTTCGCGGTGGCTGAGATCAGCCACTT
CTTCCCCGATAACGGACACCGGCACACTGGCCATATCGGTGGTCATCATGCGCCAGCTTTCATCCCCGAT
ATGCACCACCGGGTAAAGTTCACGGGAGACTTTATCTGACAGCAGACGTGCACTGGCCAGGGGGATCACC
ATCCGTCGCCCGGGCGTGTCAATAATATCACTCTGTACATCCACAAACAGACGATAACGGCTCTCTCTTT
TATAGGTGTAAACCTTAAACTGCATTTCACCAGCCCCTGTTCTCGTCAGCAAAAGAGCCGTTCATTTCAA
TAAACCGGGCGACCTCAGCCATCCCTTCCTGATTTTCCGCTTTCCAGCGTTCGGCACGCAGACGACGGGC
TTCATTCTGCATGGTTGTGCTTACCAGACCGGAGATATTGACATCATATATGCCTTGAGCAACTGATAGC
TGTCGCTGTCAACTGTCACTGTAATACGCTGCTTCATAGCATACCTCTTTTTTACATACTTCGGGTATAC
ATATCAGTATATATTCTTATACCGCAAAAATCAGCGCGCAAATACGCATACTGTTATCTGGCTTTTAGTA
AGCCGGATCCAGATCTTTACGCCCCGCCCTGCCACTCATCGCAGTACTGTTGTAATTCATTAAGCATTCT
GCCGACATGGAAGCCATCACAAACGGCATGATGAACCTGAATCGCCAGCGGCATCAGCACCTTGTCGCCT
TGCGTATAATATTTGCCCATGGTGAAAACGGGGGCGAAGAAGTTGTTCATATTGGCCACGTTTAAATCAA
AACTGGTGAAACTCACCCAGGGATTGGCTGAGACGAAAAACATATTCTCAATAAACCCTTTAGGGAAATA
GGCCAGGTTTTCACCGTAACACGCCACATCTTGCGAATATATGTGTAGAAACTGCCGGAAATCGTCGTGG
TATTCACTCCAGAGCGATGAAAACGTTTCAGTTTGCTCATGGAAAACGGTGTAACAAGGGTGAACACTAT
CCCATATCACCAGCTCACCGTCTTTCATTGCCATACGGAATTCCGGATGAGCATTCATCAGGCGGGCAAG
AATGTGAATAAAGGCCGGATAAAACTTGTGCTTATTTTTCTTTACGGTCTTTAAAAAGGCCGTAATATCC
AGCTGAACGGTCTGGTTATAGGTACATTGAGCAACTGACTGAAATGCCTCAAAATGTTCTTTACGATGCC
ATTGGGATATATCAACGGTGGTATATCCAGTGATTTTTTTCTCCATTTTAGCTTCCTTAGCTCCTGAAAA
TCTCGACGGATCCTAACTCAAAATCCACACATTATACGAGCCGGAAGCATAAAGTGTAAAGCCTGGGGTG
CCTAATGCGGCCGCGAAGACCTGTTTAAGAGCTATGCTGGAAACAGCATAGCAAGTTTAAATAAGGCTAG
TCCGTTATCAACTTGAAAAAGTGGCACCGAGTCGGTGCCAATTGGGTCTCCAGATTTGATGTAGCCTTGA
TGTAGCCTTGATGTAGCCTTGATGTAGCCTTGATGTAAGATTTGATGTAGCCTTGATGTAGCCTTGATGT
AGCCTTGATGTAGCCTTGATGTAAGATTTGATGTAGCCTTGATGTAGCCTTGATGTAGCCTTGATGTAGC
CTTGATGTAAGATTTGATGTAGCCTTGATGTAGCCTTGATGTAGCCTTGATGTAGCCTTGATGTAAGATC
TTTTTTTGTTTTGGCGCGCCTTAATTAAGAATTCGACCCAGCTTTCTTGTACAAAGTTGGCATTATAAAA
AATAATTGCTCATCAATTTGTTGCAACGAACAGGTCACTATCAGTCAAAATAAAATCATTATTTGCCATC
CAGCTGATATCCCCTATAGTGAGTCGTATTACATGGTCATAGCTGTTTCCTGGCAGCTCTGGCCCGTGTC
TCAAAATCTCTGATGTTACATTGCACAAGATAAAAATATATCATCATGCCTCCTCTAGACCAGCCAGGAC
AGAAATGCCTCGACTTCGCTGCTACCCAAGGTTGCCGGGTGACGCACACCGTGGAAACGGATGAAGGCAC
GAACCCAGTGGACATAAGCCTGTTCGGTTCGTAAGCTGTAATGCAAGTAGCGTATGCGCTCACGCAACTG
GTCCAGAACCTTGACCGAACGCAGCGGTGGTAACGGCGCAGTGGCGGTTTTCATGGCTTGTTATGACTGT
TTTTTTGGGGTACAGTCTATGCCTCGGGCATCCAAGCAGCAAGCGCGTTACGCCGTGGGTCGATGTTTGA
TGTTATGGAGCAGCAACGATGTTACGCAGCAGGGCAGTCGCCCTAAAACAAAGTTAAACATTATGAGGGA
AGCGGTGATCGCCGAAGTATCGACTCAACTATCAGAGGTAGTTGGCGTCATCGAGCGCCATCTCGAACCG
ACGTTGCTGGCCGTACATTTGTACGGCTCCGCAGTGGATGGCGGCCTGAAGCCACACAGTGATATTGATT
TGCTGGTTACGGTGACCGTAAGGCTTGATGAAACAACGCGGCGAGCTTTGATCAACGACCTTTTGGAAAC
TTCGGCTTCCCCTGGAGAGAGCGAGATTCTCCGCGCTGTAGAAGTCACCATTGTTGTGCACGACGACATC
ATTCCGTGGCGTTATCCAGCTAAGCGCGAACTGCAATTTGGAGAATGGCAGCGCAATGACATTCTTGCAG
GTATCTTCGAGCCAGCCACGATCGACATTGATCTGGCTATCTTGCTGACAAAAGCAAGAGAACATAGCGT
TGCCTTGGTAGGTCCAGCGGCGGAGGAACTCTTTGATCCGGTTCCTGAACAGGATCTATTTGAGGCGCTA
AATGAAACCTTAACGCTATGGAACTCGCCGCCCGACTGGGCTGGCGATGAGCGAAATGTAGTGCTTACGT
TGTCCCGCATTTGGTACAGCGCAGTAACCGGCAAAATCGCGCCGAAGGATGTCGCTGCCGACTGGGCAAT
GGAGCGCCTGCCGGCCCAGTATCAGCCCGTCATACTTGAAGCTAGACAGGCTTATCTTGGACAAGAAGAA
GATCGCTTGGCCTCGCGCGCAGATCAGTTGGAAGAATTTGTCCACTACGTGAAAGGCGAGATCACCAAGG
TAGTCGGCAAATAACCCTCGAGCCACCCATGACCAAAATCCCTTAACGTGAGTTACGCGTCGTTCCACTG
AGCGTCAGACCCCGTAGAAAAGATCAAAGGATCTTCTTGAGATCCTTTTTTTCTGCGCGTAATCTGCTGC
TTGCAAACAAAAAAACCACCGCTACCAGCGGTGGTTTGTTTGCCGGATCAAGAGCTACCAACTCTTTTTC
CGAAGGTAACTGGCTTCAGCAGAGCGCAGATACCAAATACTGTTCTTCTAGTGTAGCCGTAGTTAGGCCA
CCACTTCAAGAACTCTGTAGCACCGCCTACATACCTCGCTCTGCTAATCCTGTTACCAGTGGCTGCTGCC
AGTGGCGATAAGTCGTGTCTTACCGGGTTGGACTCAAGACGATAGTTACCGGATAAGGCGCAGCGGTCGG
GCTGAACGGGGGGTTCGTGCACACAGCCCAGCTTGGAGCGAACGACCTACACCGAACTGAGATACCTACA
GCGTGAGCTATGAGAAAGCGCCACGCTTCCCGAAGGGAGAAAGGCGGACAGGTATCCGGTAAGCGGCAGG
GTCGGAACAGGAGAGCGCACGAGGGAGCTTCCAGGGGGAAACGCCTGGTATCTTTATAGTCCTGTCGGGT
TTCGCCACCTCTGACTTGAGCGTCGATTTTTGTGATGCTCGTCAGGGGGGCGGAGCCTATGGAAAAACGC
CAGCAACGCGGCCTTTTTACGGTTCCTGGCCTTTTGCTGGCCTTTTGCTCACATGTT
